>Addgene plasmid #118408 | pcDNA3.1(+)-ExRai-AKAR-Kras | addgene full sequence | sequence record 242822 | Addgene NGS Result
GACGGATCGGGAGATCTCCCGATCCCCTATGGTGCACTCTCAGTACAATCTGCTCTGATGCCGCATAGTT
AAGCCAGTATCTGCTCCCTGCTTGTGTGTTGGAGGTCGCTGAGTAGTGCGCGAGCAAAATTTAAGCTACA
ACAAGGCAAGGCTTGACCGACAATTGCATGAAGAATCTGCTTAGGGTTAGGCGTTTTGCGCTGCTTCGCG
ATGTACGGGCCAGATATACGCGTTGACATTGATTATTGACTAGTTATTAATAGTAATCAATTACGGGGTC
ATTAGTTCATAGCCCATATATGGAGTTCCGCGTTACATAACTTACGGTAAATGGCCCGCCTGGCTGACCG
CCCAACGACCCCCGCCCATTGACGTCAATAATGACGTATGTTCCCATAGTAACGCCAATAGGGACTTTCC
ATTGACGTCAATGGGTGGAGTATTTACGGTAAACTGCCCACTTGGCAGTACATCAAGTGTATCATATGCC
AAGTACGCCCCCTATTGACGTCAATGACGGTAAATGGCCCGCCTGGCATTATGCCCAGTACATGACCTTA
TGGGACTTTCCTACTTGGCAGTACATCTACGTATTAGTCATCGCTATTACCATGGTGATGCGGTTTTGGC
AGTACATCAATGGGCGTGGATAGCGGTTTGACTCACGGGGATTTCCAAGTCTCCACCCCATTGACGTCAA
TGGGAGTTTGTTTTGGCACCAAAATCAACGGGACTTTCCAAAATGTCGTAACAACTCCGCCCCATTGACG
CAAATGGGCGGTAGGCGTGTACGGTGGGAGGTCTATATAAGCAGAGCTCTCTGGCTAACTAGAGAACCCA
CTGCTTACTGGCTTATCGAAATTAATACGACTCACTATAGGGAGACCCAAGCTGGCTAGCGTTTAAACTT
AAGCTTGCGGCCGCCACCGGATCCCATGCTGCGTCGCGCCACCCTGGTGGACGGCGGCACCGGCGGCAGC
GAGCTCAGCGCGATCAACGTCTATATCAAGGCCGACAAGCAGAAGAACGGCATCAAGGCGAACTTCAAGA
TCCGCCACAACATCGAGGACGGCGGCGTGCAGCTCGCCTACCACTACCAGCAGAACACCCCCATCGGCGA
CGGCCCCGTGCTGCTGCCCGACAACCACTACCTGAGCGTGCAGTCCAAACTTTCGAAAGACCCCAACGAG
AAGCGCGATCACATGGTCCTGCTGGAGTTCGTGACCGCCGCCGGGATCACTCTCGGCATGGACGAGCTGT
ACAAGGGCGGTACCGGAGGGAGCATGGTGAGCAAGGGCGAGGAGCTGTTCACCGGGGTGGTGCCCATCCT
GGTCGAGCTGGACGGCGACGTAAACGGCCACAAGTTCAGCGTGTCCGGCGAGGGTGAGGGCGATGCCACC
TACGGCAAGCTGACCCTGAAGTTCATCTGCACCACCGGCAAGCTGCCCGTGCCCTGGCCCACCCTCGTGA
CCACCCTGACCTACGGCGTGCAGTGCTTCAGCCGCTACCCCGACCACATGAAGCAGCACGACTTCTTCAA
GTCCGCCATGCCCGAAGGCTACATCCAGGAGCGCACCATCTTCTTCAAGGACGACGGCAACTACAAGACC
CGCGCCGAGGTGAAGTTCGAGGGCGACACCCTGGTGAACCGCATCGAGCTGAAGGGCATCGACTTCAAGG
AGGACGGCAACATCCTGGGGCACAAGCTGGAGTACAACAGCATGCATAAGTTTTCTCAAGAACAGATCGG
CGAAAACATTGTGTGCAGGGTCATTTGTACCACGGGTCAAATTCCCATCCGAGATTTGTCAGCTGATATT
TCACAAGTGCTTAAGGAAAAACGATCCATAAAGAAAGTTTGGACATTTGGTAGAAACCCAGCCTGTGACT
ATCATTTAGGAAACATTTCAAGACTGTCAAATAAGCATTTCCAAATACTACTAGGAGAAGACGGTAACCT
TTTATTGAATGACATTTCCACTAATGGGACCTGGTTAAATGGGCAAAAAGTCGAGAAGAACAGCAATCAG
TTACTGTCTCAAGGTGATGAAATAACCGTTGGTGTAGGCGTGGAATCAGATATTTTATCTCTGGTCATTT
TCATAAACGACAAATTTAAGCAGTGCCTCGAGCAGAACAAAGTTGATCGCTCTGAATTCAAGAAGAAGAA
GAAGAGCAAGACCAAGTGCGTGATCATGTAATCTAGAGGGCCCGTTTAAACCCGCTGATCAGCCTCGACT
GTGCCTTCTAGTTGCCAGCCATCTGTTGTTTGCCCCTCCCCCGTGCCTTCCTTGACCCTGGAAGGTGCCA
CTCCCACTGTCCTTTCCTAATAAAATGAGGAAATTGCATCGCATTGTCTGAGTAGGTGTCATTCTATTCT
GGGGGGTGGGGTGGGGCAGGACAGCAAGGGGGAGGATTGGGAAGACAATAGCAGGCATGCTGGGGATGCG
GTGGGCTCTATGGCTTCTGAGGCGGAAAGAACCAGCTGGGGCTCTAGGGGGTATCCCC
[124 nt withheld, positions 2509-2632]
C
[91 nt withheld, positions 2634-2724]
A
[49 nt withheld, positions 2726-2774]
CCTTTGACGTTGGAGTCCACGTTCTTT
[37 nt withheld, positions 2802-2838]
ACCCTATCTCGGTCTATTCTTTTGATTTATAAGGGATTTTGCCGATTTCGGCCTATTGGTTAAAAAATGA
GCTGATTTAACAAAAATTTAACGCGAATTAATTCTGTGGAATGTGTGTCAGTTAGGGTGTGGAAAGTCCC
CAGGCTCCCCAGCAGGCAGAAGTATGCAAAGCATGCATCTCAATTAGTCAGCAACCAGGTGTGGAAAGTC
CCCAGGCTCCCCAGCAGGCAGAAGTATGCAAAGCATGCATCTCAATTAGTCAGCAACCATAGTCCCGCCC
CTAACTCCGCCCATCCCGCCCCTAACTCCGCCCAGTTCCGCCCATTCTCCGCCCCATGGCTGACTAATTT
TTTTTATTTATGCAGAGGCCGAGGCCGCCTCTGCCTCTGAGCTATTCCAGAAGTAGTGAGGAGGCTTTTT
TGGAGGCCTAGGCTTTTGCAAAAAGCTCCCGGGAGCTTGTATATCCATTTTCGGATCTGATCAAGAGACA
GGATGAGGATCGTTTCGCATGATTGAACAAGATGGATTGCACGCAGGTTCTCCGGCCGCTTGGGTGGAGA
GGCTATTCGGCTATGACTGGGCACAACAGACAATCGGCTGCTCTGATGCCGCCGTGTTCCGGCTGTCAGC
GCAGGGGCGCCCGGTTCTTTTTGTCAAGACCGACCTGTCCGGTGCCCTGAATGAACTGCAGGACGAGGCA
GCGCGGCTATCGTGGCTGGCCACGACGGGCGTTCCTTGCGCAGCTGTGCTCGACGTTGTCACTGAAGCGG
GAAGGGACTGGCTGCTATTGGGCGAAGTGCCGGGGCAGGATCTCCTGTCATCTCACCTTGCTCCTGCCGA
GAAAGTATCCATCATGGCTGATGCAATGCGGCGGCTGCATACGCTTGATCCGGCTACCTGCCCATTCGAC
CACCAAGCGAAACATCGCATCGAGCGAGCACGTACTCGGATGGAAGCCGGTCTTGTCGATCAGGATGATC
TGGACGAAGAGCATCAGGGGCTCGCGCCAGCCGAACTGTTCGCCAGGCTCAAGGCGCGCATGCCCGACGG
CGAGGATCTCGTCGTGACCCATGGCGATGCCTGCTTGCCGAATATCATGGTGGAAAATGGCCGCTTTTCT
GGATTCATCGACTGTGGCCGGCTGGGTGTGGCGGACCGCTATCAGGACATAGCGTTGGCTACCCGTGATA
TTGCTGAAGAGCTTGGCGGCGAATGGGCTGACCGCTTCCTCGTGCTTTACGGTATCGCCGCTCCCGATTC
GCAGCGCATCGCCTTCTATCGCCTTCTTGACGAGTTCTTCTGAGCGGGACTCTGGGGTTCGAAATGACCG
ACCAAGCGACGCCCAACCTGCCATCACGAGATTTCGATTCCACCGCCGCCTTCTATGAAAGGTTGGGCTT
CGGAATCGTTTTCCGGGACGCCGGCTGGATGATCCTCCAGCGCGGGGATCTCATGCTGGAGTTCTTCGCC
CACCCCAACTTGTTTATTGCAGCTTATAATGGTTACAAATAAAGCAATAGCATCACAAATTTCACAAATA
AAGCATTTTTTTCACTGCATTCTAGTTGTGGTTTGTCCAAACTCATCAATGTATCTTATCATGTCTGTAT
ACCGTCGACCTCTAGCTAGAGCTTGGCGTAATCATGGTCATAGCTGTTTCCTGTGTGAAATTGTTATCCG
CTCACAATTCCACACAACATACGAGCCGGAAGCATAAAGTGTAAAGCCTGGGGTGCCTAATGAGTGAGCT
AACTCACATTAATTGCGTTGCGCTCACTGCCCGCTTTCCAGTCGGGAAACCTGTCGTGCCAGCTGCATTA
ATGAATCGGCCAACGCGCGGGGAGAGGCGGTTTGCGTATTGGGCGCTCTTCCGCTTCCTCGCTCACTGAC
TCGCTGCGCTCGGTCGTTCGGCTGCGGCGAGCGGTATCAGCTCACTCAAAGGCGGTAATACGGTTATCCA
CAGAATCAGGGGATAACGCAGGAAAGAACATGTGAGCAAAAGGCCAGCAAAAGGCCAGGAACCGTAAAAA
GGCCGCGTTGCTGGCGTTTTTCCATAGGCTCCGCCCCCCTGACGAGCATCACAAAAATCGACGCTCAAGT
CAGAGGTGGCGAAACCCGACAGGACTATAAAGATACCAGGCGTTTCCCCCTGGAAGCTCCCTCGTGCGCT
CTCCTGTTCCGACCCTGCCGCTTACCGGATACCTGTCCGCCTTTCTCCCTTCGGGAAGCGTGGCGCTTTC
TCATAGCTCACGCTGTAGGTATCTCAGTTCGGTGTAGGTCGTTCGCTCCAAGCTGGGCTGTGTGCACGAA
CCCCCCGTTCAGCCCGACCGCTGCGCCTTATCCGGTAACTATCGTCTTGAGTCCAACCCGGTAAGACACG
ACTTATCGCCACTGGCAGCAGCCACTGGTAACAGGATTAGCAGAGCGAGGTATGTAGGCGGTGCTACAGA
GTTCTTGAAGTGGTGGCCTAACTACGGCTACACTAGAAGAACAGTATTTGGTATCTGCGCTCTGCTGAAG
CCAGTTACCTTCGGAAAAAGAGTTGGTAGCTCTTGATCCGGCAAACAAACCACCGCTGGTAGCGGTGGTT
TTTTTGTTTGCAAGCAGCAGATTACGCGCAGAAAAAAAGGATCTCAAGAAGATCCTTTGATCTTTTCTAC
GGGGTCTGACGCTCAGTGGAACGAAAACTCACGTTAAGGGATTTTGGTCATGAGATTATCAAAAAGGATC
TTCACCTAGATCCTTTTAAATTAAAAATGAAGTTTTAAATCAATCTAAAGTATATATGAGTAAACTTGGT
CTGACAGTTACCAATGCTTAATCAGTGAGGCACCTATCTCAGCGATCTGTCTATTTCGTTCATCCATAGT
TGCCTGACTCCCCGTCGTGTAGATAACTACGATACGGGAGGGCTTACCATCTGGCCCCAGTGCTGCAATG
ATACCGCGAGACCCACGCTCACCGGCTCCAGATTTATCAGCAATAAACCAGCCAGCCGGAAGGGCCGAGC
GCAGAAGTGGTCCTGCAACTTTATCCGCCTCCATCCAGTCTATTAATTGTTGCCGGGAAGCTAGAGTAAG
TAGTTCGCCAGTTAATAGTTTGCGCAACGTTGTTGCCATTGCTACAGGCATCGTGGTGTCACGCTCGTCG
TTTGGTATGGCTTCATTCAGCTCCGGTTCCCAACGATCAAGGCGAGTTACATGATCCCCCATGTTGTGCA
AAAAAGCGGTTAGCTCCTTCGGTCCTCCGATCGTTGTCAGAAGTAAGTTGGCCGCAGTGTTATCACTCAT
GGTTATGGCAGCACTGCATAATTCTCTTACTGTCATGCCATCCGTAAGATGCTTTTCTGTGACTGGTGAG
TACTCAACCAAGTCATTCTGAGAATAGTGTATGCGGCGACCGAGTTGCTCTTGCCCGGCGTCAATACGGG
ATAATACCGCGCCACATAGCAGAACTTTAAAAGTGCTCATCATTGGAAAACGTTCTTCGGGGCGAAAACT
CTCAAGGATCTTACCGCTGTTGAGATCCAGTTCGATGTAACCCACTCGTGCACCCAACTGATCTTCAGCA
TCTTTTACTTTCACCAGCGTTTCTGGGTGAGCAAAAACAGGAAGGCAAAATGCCGCAAAAAAGGGAATAA
GGGCGACACGGAAATGTTGAATACTCATACTCTTCCTTTTTCAATATTATTGAAGCATTTATCAGGGTTA
TTGTCTCATGAGCGGATACATATTTGAATGTATTTAGAAAAATAAACAAATAGGGGTTCCGCGCACATTT
CCCCGAAAAGTGCCACCTGACGTC
Features (pLannotate 1.2.2; 21 found; start..end, strand, type, name):
     28..80      -  misc_feature   bom (fragment): basis of mobility region from pBR322
    235..614     +  enhancer       CMV enhancer: human cytomegalovirus immediate early enhancer
    615..818     +  promoter       CMV promoter: human cytomegalovirus (CMV) immediate early promoter
    814..847     +  LTR            5' LTR (truncated) (fragment): truncated 5' long terminal repeat (LTR) from HIV-1
    863..881     +  promoter       T7 promoter: promoter for bacteriophage T7 RNA polymerase
    996..1718    +  CDS            cEGFP: cEGFP is a basic (constitutively fluorescent) green fluorescent protein published in 2008, derived from Aequorea victoria.
   1728..2180    +  CDS            RAD53 (fragment): RAD53_YEAST - Also known as MEC2, SAD1, SPK1. Experimental evidence at protein level: Swiss-Prot protein existence level 1. Controls S-phase checkpoint as well as G1 and G2 DNA damage checkpoints. Phosphorylates proteins on serine, threonine, and tyrosine. Prevents entry into anaphase and mitotic exit after DNA damage via regulation of the Polo kinase CDC5. Seems to be involved in the phosphorylation of RPH1. From Saccharomyces cerevisiae (strain ATCC 204508 / S288c) (Baker's yeast).
   2239..2463    +  polyA_signal   bGH poly(A) signal: bovine growth hormone polyadenylation signal
   2467..2488    +  promoter       SV40 promoter (fragment): SV40 enhancer and early promoter
   2509..2937    +  rep_origin     f1 ori (sequence partly withheld): f1 bacteriophage origin of replication; arrow indicates direction of (+) strand synthesis
   2951..3280    +  promoter       SV40 promoter: SV40 enhancer and early promoter
   3347..4138    +  CDS            neo: KKA2_KLEPN - Also known as kan, nptII. Experimental evidence at protein level: Swiss-Prot protein existence level 1. Resistance to kanamycin, neomycin, paromomycin, ribostamycin, butirosin and gentamicin B. From Klebsiella pneumoniae.
   4162..4320    +  CDS            ble (fragment): BLE_KLEPN - Experimental evidence at protein level: Swiss-Prot protein existence level 1. Binding protein with a strong affinity to the bleomycin family of antibiotics. Binds to CL990; an antimitotic-antibiotic compound. From Klebsiella pneumoniae.
   4315..4436    +  polyA_signal   SV40 poly(A) signal: SV40 polyadenylation signal
   4509..4525    -  protein_bind   lac operator: The lac repressor binds to the lac operator to inhibit transcription in E. coli. This inhibition can be relieved by adding lactose or isopropyl-β-D-thiogalactopyranoside (IPTG). lac repressor encoded by lacI
   4533..4563    -  promoter       lac promoter: promoter for the E. coli lac operon
   4578..4599    -  protein_bind   CAP binding site: CAP binding activates transcription in the presence of cAMP. E. coli catabolite activator protein
   4612..4704    -  CDS            lacI (fragment): lac repressor; lacI; The lac repressor binds to the lac operator to inhibit transcription in E. coli. This inhibition can be relieved by adding lactose or isopropyl-β-D-thiogalactopyranoside (IPTG).
   4887..5475    -  rep_origin     ori: high-copy-number ColE1/pMB1/pBR322/pUC origin of replication
   5646..6506    -  CDS            AmpR: β-lactamase; bla; confers resistance to ampicillin, carbenicillin, and related antibiotics
   6507..6611    -  promoter       AmpR promoter: bla
