[The description below was written by a language model from this plasmid's Addgene catalogue record and pLannotate feature annotations shown in this document.]
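Description:
pcDNA3.1(+)-ExRai-AKAR-Kras is a mammalian expression plasmid of about 6.6 kb, built on the Invitrogen pcDNA3.1(+) backbone. It encodes a genetically encoded, plasma membrane-targeted sensor of protein kinase A (PKA) activity. It is maintained in E. coli at high copy through a ColE1/pUC-type origin and selected with ampicillin through the β-lactamase gene. An f1 origin is also present. For stable selection in mammalian cells, the backbone has a neomycin phosphotransferase cassette driven by the SV40 enhancer/early promoter and closed by an SV40 polyadenylation signal, which confers G418 resistance. Short annotations such as the HIV-1 LTR, ble, lacI and bom fragments are partial matches to backbone sequence, not functional parts of the design.

The synthetic insert of roughly 1.3 kb sits between BamHI and XbaI. It is transcribed from the CMV immediate early enhancer/promoter and terminated by the bovine growth hormone polyadenylation signal, and a T7 promoter lies just upstream. Automated annotation identifies a GFP-derived fluorescent protein coding region followed by a fragment matching yeast Rad53. In this sensor family, that fragment most plausibly corresponds to a phosphoamino acid-binding FHA domain, although the record does not describe the sensor architecture in detail. The catalogue entry states that a C-terminal targeting sequence from Kras is fused to the insert, which directs the sensor to the plasma membrane; this short motif is not separately annotated in the feature table. The sensor is a single-fluorophore, excitation-ratiometric design, so PKA activity is read out as a change in the ratio of fluorescence obtained at two excitation wavelengths. The construct is intended for live-cell imaging of PKA signalling specifically at the plasma membrane, and its single-colour readout suits it to multiplexing with other reporters.
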