Addgene plasmid #118408: pcDNA3.1(+)-ExRai-AKAR-Kras
Purpose: Plasma membrane-targeted excitation-ratiometric biosensor for monitoring Protein Kinase A activity.
Depositing lab: Jin Zhang. Depositing organization: University of California, San Diego (UCSD). Publication: Single-fluorophore biosensors for sensitive and multiplexed detection of signalling activities. Mehta S, Zhang Y, Roth RH, Zhang JF, Mo A, Tenner B, Huganir RL, Zhang J. Nat Cell Biol. 2018 Sep 24. pii: 10.1038/s41556-018-0200-6. doi: 10.1038/s41556-018-0200-6. PubMed 30250062.
Backbone
  Vector backbone: pcDNA3.1+
  Backbone manufacturer: Invitrogen
  Backbone size w/o insert (bp): 5368
  Total vector size (bp): 6639
  Vector type: Mammalian Expression
  Selectable markers: Neomycin (select with G418)
Growth in bacteria
  Bacterial resistance: Ampicillin, 100 μg/mL
  Growth temperature: 37°C
  Growth strain: DH5alpha
  Copy number: High Copy
Gene/Insert
  Gene/Insert name: ExRai-AKAR-Kras
  Species: Synthetic
  Insert size (bp): 1271
  Promoter: CMV
  Tag / fusion protein: C-terminal targeting sequence from Kras (C terminal on insert)
  Cloning method: Restriction Enzyme; 5′ cloning site BamHI (not destroyed); 3′ cloning site XbaI (not destroyed)
  Sequencing primers: 5′ CMV forward; 3′ BGH reverse
Terms and licenses: Academic/Nonprofit Terms; Industry Terms: Not Available to Industry
How to cite: pcDNA3.1(+)-ExRai-AKAR-Kras was a gift from Jin Zhang (Addgene plasmid # 118408 ; http://n2t.net/addgene:118408 ; RRID:Addgene_118408)
